>Addgene plasmid #31942 | PITX3-eGFP-PGK-Puro | addgene partial sequence | sequence record 37367 | EGFP-N 5'-CGTCGCCGTCCAGCTCGACCAG-3'
CCCGGTTANGCTCCTCGCCCTTGCTCACCATGCTAGCTACGGGCCTTTCCACGGCGTACTGGCACGGACT
AAGGTTGGCTGCCGGGGGCGGCCCGTGCACAGCGGGGTAGCTGAAGGAGGCGTGCTGTTTGGCTTTGAGC
CGCAGGCTGGCCAGGCTCGAGTTACACGGGTCCCGATAGACGTAGGGGGAAGAGGCGGCAGCCGCGGCGG
CGGCGGCGGCCGAGGCATAAGGGCAGGACACGGCCCCGGAGGACACGGCGGCCGGAGCCAGCCCGGGGGG
GCCCCCGCCCAGGCCCTGCAGGGCCCCAGGCCCTGGCACGGTGCCCGGGGCAGCCGCGGCGGAGGGCACC
ATGGAGGCGGCGATGGAGCTGGGTGGCGAGAAGACGGGCTGCGAAGCCAGAGGCCCCACGTTGACCGAGT
TGAAGGCGAATGGAAAGGTCTTGGCGGCGAGCGGCGGGGCAAGAGCCTTGGGCGGCCAGTTGCCGTACGA
GTAGCCGGGGTACACCTCCTCGTAGGGCGGCACCAGCCCCCCGAGCGGCGCCGCGAAGCTGCCTTTGCAT
AGCTCGGCCTGCTGGCTGCGCTCGCGCTTCCGCCATTTGGATCCGAGCTCGGTACCAAGCTTGGCGTAAT
CATGGTCATAGCTGTTTCCTGTGTGAAATTGTTATCCGCTCACAATTCCACACAACATACGAGCCGGAAG
CATAAAGTGTAAAGCCTGGGGTGCCTAATGAGTGAGCTAACTCACATTAATTGCGTTGCGCTCACTGCCC
GCTTTCCAGTCGGGAAACCTGTCGTGCCAGCTGCATTAATGAATCGGCCAACGCGCGGGGAGAGGCGGTT
TGCGTATTGGGCGCTCTTCCGCTTCCTCGCTCACTGACTCGCTGCNTCGTCNTCGTGCGCG
