[The description below was written by a language model from this plasmid's Addgene catalogue record.]
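Description:
PITX3-eGFP-PGK-Puro is a gene-targeting donor plasmid built in the PCR2.1 cloning backbone and intended for homologous recombination at the human PITX3 locus. It is maintained in E. coli as a high-copy plasmid under ampicillin selection, while puromycin resistance serves as the selectable marker in the targeted mammalian cells. The record lists a backbone size of about 8 kb without insert, but no feature table is provided, so the exact extent and position of the homology arms, polyadenylation signals and any recombinase sites flanking the selection cassette are not stated.

The payload is human PITX3 sequence with eGFP recorded as a C-terminal tag on the insert, combined, as the construct name indicates, with a PGK promoter-driven puromycin resistance cassette. In a donor of this design, the PITX3 sequences provide homology that directs integration into the endogenous gene, so that eGFP is placed under the control of the native PITX3 regulatory elements and reports its expression. The independently transcribed PGK-Puro cassette allows correctly or randomly integrated clones to be enriched even when the target gene itself is silent. Whether eGFP is expressed as an in-frame fusion or replaces part of the coding sequence cannot be determined beyond the tag annotation.

The associated publication concerns genetic engineering of human pluripotent cells with TALE nucleases, which indicates that this donor is meant to be co-delivered with site-specific nucleases that cut at PITX3 and stimulate homology-directed repair, generating PITX3 reporter lines in human pluripotent stem cells.
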