Addgene plasmid #31942: PITX3-eGFP-PGK-Puro
Depositing lab: Rudolf Jaenisch. Depositing organization: Whitehead Institute for Biomedical Research. Publication: Genetic engineering of human pluripotent cells using TALE nucleases. Hockemeyer D, Wang H, Kiani S, Lai CS, Gao Q, Cassady JP, Cost GJ, Zhang L, Santiago Y, Miller JC, Zeitler B, Cherone JM, Meng X, Hinkley SJ, Rebar EJ, Gregory PD, Urnov FD, Jaenisch R. Nat Biotechnol. 2011 Jul 7. doi: 10.1038/nbt.1927. PubMed 21738127.
Backbone
  Vector backbone: PCR2.1
  Backbone manufacturer: invitrogen
  Backbone size w/o insert (bp): 8010
  Vector type: targeting donor
  Selectable markers: Puro
Growth in bacteria
  Bacterial resistance: Ampicillin, 100 μg/mL
  Growth temperature: 37°C
  Growth strain: Top10/P3
  Copy number: High Copy
Gene/Insert
  Gene/Insert name: PITX3
  Species: H. sapiens (human)
  Entrez Gene: PITX3 (a.k.a. ASGD1, ASMD, ASOD, CTPP4, CTRCT11, PTX3)
  Tag / fusion protein: eGFP (C terminal on insert)
Terms and licenses: Academic/Nonprofit Terms; Industry Terms: Not Available to Industry
How to cite: PITX3-eGFP-PGK-Puro was a gift from Rudolf Jaenisch (Addgene plasmid # 31942 ; http://n2t.net/addgene:31942 ; RRID:Addgene_31942)
