LOCUS       Exported 7954 bp ds-DNA circular SYN 12-MAY-2021
DEFINITION  synthetic circular DNA
ACCESSION   .
VERSION     .
KEYWORDS    PITX3-eGFP-PGK-Puro
SOURCE      synthetic DNA construct
  ORGANISM  synthetic DNA construct
REFERENCE   1 (bases 1 to 7954)
  AUTHORS   Hockemeyer D, Wang H, Kiani S, Lai CS, Gao Q, Cassady JP, Cost GJ,
            Zhang L, Santiago Y, Miller JC, Zeitler B, Cherone JM, Meng X,
            Hinkley SJ, Rebar EJ, Gregory PD, Urnov FD, Jaenisch R
  TITLE     Genetic engineering of human pluripotent cells using TALE nucleases.
  JOURNAL   Nat Biotechnol. 2011 Jul 7. doi: 10.1038/nbt.1927.
  PUBMED    21738127
REFERENCE   2 (bases 1 to 7954)
  AUTHORS   .
  TITLE     Direct Submission
  JOURNAL   Exported May 12, 2021 from SnapGene Server 1.1.58
            http://www.snapgene.com
FEATURES             Location/Qualifiers
     source          1..7954
                     /organism="synthetic DNA construct"
                     /mol_type="other DNA"
     protein_bind    107..128
                     /label=CAP binding site
                     /bound_moiety="E. coli catabolite activator protein"
                     /note="CAP binding activates transcription in the presence
                     of cAMP."
     promoter        143..173
                     /label=lac promoter
                     /note="promoter for the E. coli lac operon"
     protein_bind    181..197
                     /label=lac operator
                     /bound_moiety="lac repressor encoded by lacI"
                     /note="The lac repressor binds to the lac operator to
                     inhibit transcription in E. coli. This inhibition can be
                     relieved by adding lactose or
                     isopropyl-beta-D-thiogalactopyranoside (IPTG)."
     primer_bind     186..208
                     /label=M13/pUC Reverse
                     /note="In lacZ gene"
     primer_bind     205..221
                     /label=M13 rev
                     /note="common sequencing primer, one of multiple similar
                     variants"
     primer_bind     205..221
                     /label=M13 Reverse
                     /note="In lacZ gene. Also called M13-rev"
     CDS             1011..1730
                     /codon_start=1
                     /product="the original enhanced GFP (Yang et al., 1996)"
                     /label=EGFP
                     /note="mammalian codon-optimized"
                     /translation="MVSKGEELFTGVVPILVELDGDVNGHKFSVSGEGEGDATYGKLTL
                     KFICTTGKLPVPWPTLVTTLTYGVQCFSRYPDHMKQHDFFKSAMPEGYVQERTIFFKDD
                     GNYKTRAEVKFEGDTLVNRIELKGIDFKEDGNILGHKLEYNYNSHNVYIMADKQKNGIK
                     VNFKIRHNIEDGSVQLADHYQQNTPIGDGPVLLPDNHYLSTQSALSKDPNEKRDHMVLL
                     EFVTAAGITLGMDELYK"
     CDS             1011..1727
                     /codon_start=1
                     /product="enhanced GFP"
                     /label=EGFP
                     /translation="MVSKGEELFTGVVPILVELDGDVNGHKFSVSGEGEGDATYGKLTL
                     KFICTTGKLPVPWPTLVTTLTYGVQCFSRYPDHMKQHDFFKSAMPEGYVQERTIFFKDD
                     GNYKTRAEVKFEGDTLVNRIELKGIDFKEDGNILGHKLEYNYNSHNVYIMADKQKNGIK
                     VNFKIRHNIEDGSVQLADHYQQNTPIGDGPVLLPDNHYLSTQSALSKDPNEKRDHMVLL
                     EFVTAAGITLGMDELYK"
     primer_bind     complement(1056..1077)
                     /label=EGFP-N
                     /note="EGFP, reverse primer"
     primer_bind     complement(1317..1336)
                     /label=EXFP-R
                     /note="For distinguishing EGFP variants, reverse primer"
     primer_bind     1664..1685
                     /label=EGFP-C
                     /note="EGFP, forward primer"
     protein_bind    complement(1761..1794)
                     /label=loxP
                     /bound_moiety="Cre recombinase"
                     /note="Cre-mediated recombination occurs in the 8-bp core
                     sequence (GCATACAT)."
     promoter        1855..2351
                     /label=PGK promoter
                     /note="mouse phosphoglycerate kinase 1 promoter"
     primer_bind     complement(1890..1913)
                     /label=MSCV-rev
                     /note="Murine stem cell virus, reverse primer"
     primer_bind     2284..2303
                     /label=mPGK-F
                     /note="Mouse PGK promoter, forward primer"
     CDS             2391..2990
                     /codon_start=1
                     /gene="pac from Streptomyces alboniger"
                     /product="puromycin N-acetyltransferase"
                     /label=PuroR
                     /note="confers resistance to puromycin"
                     /translation="MTEYKPTVRLATRDDVPRAVRTLAAAFADYPATRHTVDPDRHIER
                     VTELQELFLTRVGLDIGKVWVADDGAAVAVWTTPESVEAGAVFAEIGPRMAELSGSRLA
                     AQQQMEGLLAPHRPKEPAWFLATVGVSPDHQGKGLGSAVVLPGVEAAERAGVPAFLETS
                     APRNLPFYERLGFTVTADVEVPEGPRTWCMTRKPGA"
     primer_bind     complement(2391..2410)
                     /label=Puro-R
                     /note="Puromycin resistance gene, reverse primer. Also
                     called puro-variant-R"
     primer_bind     2887..2907
                     /label=Puro-F
                     /note="Puromycin resistance gene, forward primer"
     protein_bind    complement(3547..3580)
                     /label=loxP
                     /bound_moiety="Cre recombinase"
                     /note="Cre-mediated recombination occurs in the 8-bp core
                     sequence (GCATACAT)."
     primer_bind     complement(4387..4406)
                     /label=T7
                     /note="T7 promoter, forward primer"
     promoter        complement(4388..4406)
                     /label=T7 promoter
                     /note="promoter for bacteriophage T7 RNA polymerase"
     primer_bind     complement(4413..4430)
                     /label=M13 Forward
                     /note="In lacZ gene. Also called M13-F20 or M13 (-21)
                     Forward"
     primer_bind     complement(4413..4429)
                     /label=M13 fwd
                     /note="common sequencing primer, one of multiple similar
                     variants"
     primer_bind     complement(4422..4444)
                     /label=M13/pUC Forward
                     /note="In lacZ gene"
     rep_origin      4570..4998
                     /direction=RIGHT
                     /label=f1 ori
                     /note="f1 bacteriophage origin of replication; arrow
                     indicates direction of (+) strand synthesis"
     primer_bind     complement(4657..4676)
                     /label=F1ori-R
                     /note="F1 origin, reverse primer"
     primer_bind     4867..4888
                     /label=F1ori-F
                     /note="F1 origin, forward primer"
     CDS             5342..6136
                     /codon_start=1
                     /gene="aph(3')-II (or nptII)"
                     /product="aminoglycoside phosphotransferase from Tn5"
                     /label=NeoR/KanR
                     /note="confers resistance to neomycin, kanamycin, and G418
                     (Geneticin(R))"
                     /translation="MIEQDGLHAGSPAAWVERLFGYDWAQQTIGCSDAAVFRLSAQGRP
                     VLFVKTDLSGALNELQDEAARLSWLATTGVPCAAVLDVVTEAGRDWLLLGEVPGQDLLS
                     SHLAPAEKVSIMADAMRRLHTLDPATCPFDHQAKHRIERARTRMEAGLVDQDDLDEEHQ
                     GLAPAELFARLKARMPDGEDLVVTHGDACLPNIMVENGRFSGFIDCGRLGVADRYQDIA
                     LATRDIAEELGGEWADRFLVLYGIAAPDSQRIAFYRLLDEFF"
     primer_bind     complement(5396..5415)
                     /label=Neo-R
                     /note="Neomycin resistance gene, reverse primer"
     primer_bind     6006..6025
                     /label=Neo-F
                     /note="Neomycin resistance gene, forward primer"
     CDS             6154..7014
                     /codon_start=1
                     /gene="bla"
                     /product="beta-lactamase"
                     /label=AmpR
                     /note="confers resistance to ampicillin, carbenicillin, and
                     related antibiotics"
                     /translation="MSIQHFRVALIPFFAAFCLPVFAHPETLVKVKDAEDQLGARVGYI
                     ELDLNSGKILESFRPEERFPMMSTFKVLLCGAVLSRIDAGQEQLGRRIHYSQNDLVEYS
                     PVTEKHLTDGMTVRELCSAAITMSDNTAANLLLTTIGGPKELTAFLHNMGDHVTRLDRW
                     EPELNEAIPNDERDTTMPVAMATTLRKLLTGELLTLASRQQLIDWMEADKVAGPLLRSA
                     LPAGWFIADKSGAGERGSRGIIAALGPDGKPSRIVVIYTTGSQATMDERNRQIAEIGAS
                     LIKHW"
     primer_bind     complement(6372..6391)
                     /label=Amp-R
                     /note="Ampicillin resistance gene, reverse primer"
     rep_origin      7185..7773
                     /direction=RIGHT
                     /label=ori
                     /note="high-copy-number ColE1/pMB1/pBR322/pUC origin of
                     replication"
     primer_bind     7674..7693
                     /label=pBR322ori-F
                     /note="pBR322 origin, forward primer"
     primer_bind     7927..7944
                     /label=L4440
                     /note="L4440 vector, forward primer"
ORIGIN
        1 agcgcccaat acgcaaaccg cctctccccg cgcgttggcc gattcattaa tgcagctggc
       61 acgacaggtt tcccgactgg aaagcgggca gtgagcgcaa cgcaattaat gtgagttagc
      121 tcactcatta ggcaccccag gctttacact ttatgcttcc ggctcgtatg ttgtgtggaa
      181 ttgtgagcgg ataacaattt cacacaggaa acagctatga ccatgattac gccaagcttg
      241 gtaccgagct cggatccact agtaacggcc gccagtgtgc tggaattcgc ccttttcctg
      301 caggcctcat ctcgtttatt gaccgcaggg ccccggctgg aagccccgtc ggggtggccc
      361 gcccttcagc cgctgggacc cggccccggg ccctgaccgc ctttctcccg tgcccgcagg
      421 tgtggttcaa gaaccggcgc gccaaatggc ggaagcgcga gcgcagccag caggccgagc
      481 tatgcaaagg cagcttcgcg gcgccgctcg gggggctggt gccgccctac gaggaggtgt
      541 accccggcta ctcgtacggc aactggccgc ccaaggctct tgccccgccg ctcgccgcca
      601 agacctttcc attcgccttc aactcggtca acgtggggcc tctggcttcg cagcccgtct
      661 tctcgccacc cagctccatc gccgcctcca tggtgccctc cgccgcggct gccccgggca
      721 ccgtgccagg gcctggggcc ctgcagggcc tgggcggggg cccccccggg ctggctccgg
      781 ccgccgtgtc ctccggggcc gtgtcctgcc cttatgcctc ggccgccgcc gccgccgcgg
      841 ctgccgcctc ttccccctac gtctatcggg acccgtgtaa ctcgagcctg gccagcctgc
      901 ggctcaaagc caaacagcac gcctccttca gctaccccgc tgtgcacggg ccgcccccgg
      961 cagccaacct tagtccgtgc cagtacgccg tggaaaggcc cgtagctagc atggtgagca
     1021 agggcgagga gctgttcacc ggggtggtgc ccatcctggt cgagctggac ggcgacgtaa
     1081 acggccacaa gttcagcgtg tccggcgagg gcgagggcga tgccacctac ggcaagctga
     1141 ccctgaagtt catctgcacc accggcaagc tgcccgtgcc ctggcccacc ctcgtgacca
     1201 ccctgaccta cggcgtgcag tgcttcagcc gctaccccga ccacatgaag cagcacgact
     1261 tcttcaagtc cgccatgccc gaaggctacg tccaggagcg caccatcttc ttcaaggacg
     1321 acggcaacta caagacccgc gccgaggtga agttcgaggg cgacaccctg gtgaaccgca
     1381 tcgagctgaa gggcatcgac ttcaaggagg acggcaacat cctggggcac aagctggagt
     1441 acaactacaa cagccacaac gtctatatca tggccgacaa gcagaagaac ggcatcaagg
     1501 tgaacttcaa gatccgccac aacatcgagg acggcagcgt gcagctcgcc gaccactacc
     1561 agcagaacac ccccatcggc gacggccccg tgctgctgcc cgacaaccac tacctgagca
     1621 cccagtccgc cctgagcaaa gaccccaacg agaagcgcga tcacatggtc ctgctggagt
     1681 tcgtgaccgc cgccgggatc actctcggca tggacgagct gtacaagtaa gaattccgat
     1741 catattcaat aacccttaat ataacttcgt ataatgtatg ctatacgaag ttattaggtc
     1801 tgaagaggag tttacgtcca gccaagctta ggatctcgac ctcgaaattc taccgggtag
     1861 gggaggcgct tttcccaagg cagtctggag catgcgcttt agcagccccg ctggcacttg
     1921 gcgctacaca agtggcctct ggcctcgcac acattccaca tccaccggta gcgccaaccg
     1981 gctccgttct ttggtggccc cttcgcgcca ccttctactc ctcccctagt caggaagttc
     2041 ccccccgccc cgcagctcgc gtcgtgcagg acgtgacaaa tggaagtagc acgtctcact
     2101 agtctcgtgc agatggacag caccgctgag caatggaagc gggtaggcct ttggggcagc
     2161 ggccaatagc agctttgctc cttcgctttc tgggctcagc agctgggaag ggtgggtccg
     2221 ggggcgggct caggggcggg ctcaggggcg gggcgggcgc ccgaaggtcc tccggaggcc
     2281 cggcattctg cacgcttcaa aagcgcacgt ctgccgcgct gttctcctct tcctcatctc
     2341 cgggcctttc gacctgcatc catctagatc tcgagcagct gaagcttacc atgaccgagt
     2401 acaagcccac ggtgcgcctc gccacccgcg acgacgtccc cagggccgta cgcaccctcg
     2461 ccgccgcgtt cgccgactac cccgccacgc gccacaccgt cgatccggac cgccacatcg
     2521 agcgggtcac cgagctgcaa gaactcttcc tcacgcgcgt cgggctcgac atcggcaagg
     2581 tgtgggtcgc ggacgacggc gccgcggtgg cggtctggac cacgccggag agcgtcgaag
     2641 cgggggcggt gttcgccgag atcggcccgc gcatggccga gttgagcggt tcccggctgg
     2701 ccgcgcagca acagatggaa ggcctcctgg cgccgcaccg gcccaaggag cccgcgtggt
     2761 tcctggccac cgtcggcgtc tcgcccgacc accagggcaa gggtctgggc agcgccgtcg
     2821 tgctccccgg agtggaggcg gccgagcgcg ccggggtgcc cgccttcctg gagacctccg
     2881 cgccccgcaa cctccccttc tacgagcggc tcggcttcac cgtcaccgcc gacgtcgagg
     2941 tgcccgaagg accgcgcacc tggtgcatga cccgcaagcc cggtgcctga cgcccgcccc
     3001 acgacccgca gcgcccgacc gaaaggagcg cacgacccca tgcatcgatg atatcagatc
     3061 cccgggatgc agaaattgat gatctattaa acaataaaga tgtccactaa aatggaagtt
     3121 tttcctgtca tactttgtta agaagggtga gaacagagta cctacatttt gaatggaagg
     3181 attggagcta cgggggtggg ggtggggtgg gattagataa atgcctgctc tttactgaag
     3241 gctctttact attgctttat gataatgttt catagttgga tatcataatt taaacaagca
     3301 aaaccaaatt aagggccagc tcattcctcc cactcatgat ctatagatct atagatctct
     3361 cgtgggatca ttgtttttct cttgattccc actttgtggt tctaagtact gtggtttcca
     3421 aatgtgtcag tttcatagcc tgaagaacga gatcagcagc ctctgttcca catacacttc
     3481 attctcagta ttgttttgcc aagttctaat tccatcagaa gctggtcgag atccggaacc
     3541 cttaatataa cttcgtataa tgtatgctat acgaagttat taggtccctc gaagaggttc
     3601 actaggcgcg ccgcggcccc gcccgtagat catccccgag ggcgggggca acgattcaca
     3661 gcctccgcgg actggggtca ttttgactgg cttgctcccg ccccagggtc tgaaaggggt
     3721 gtttgggcag ctggggggca ccggctcagg agagggcctt cccctcccag ccctgagggg
     3781 tggactaggc cctacacaca gaccgcgccc ctgggactaa agccaggaac agggaccagc
     3841 tccccggggg ccaactcacc cttggcccat cccgccttct ccaggcttcc cctccctcgt
     3901 tttcaaagat aaatgaaata aacgtgcgcg gactgtcgaa ggcgtgatga ttcaaagttg
     3961 cgcttgagtc ctcttccctt catcctcccc cactgtctac aggcgagctg gatgtacagg
     4021 aacgaagtga gggtccaggc ttctagggac tcagtcccac tcaccacccc ccctactcca
     4081 ggtcggggca gcccgggatt cctgcagcaa agaggtgcgt gcgtgcgggg gacgtgggaa
     4141 accggctacc tggctggcat cggccacagc cggtgctgcg gcgccacctc gtggtctcag
     4201 ggaggctagc tggtagatct ggtctccaac gcttccttgt aggtgtcagc tctgctattc
     4261 agggagccta tgactttaga taaagttact ccgcctttct gcacctgggc cggccaaaag
     4321 ggcgaattct gcagatatcc atcacactgg cggccgctcg agcatgcatc tagagggccc
     4381 aattcgccct atagtgagtc gtattacaat tcactggccg tcgttttaca acgtcgtgac
     4441 tgggaaaacc ctggcgttac ccaacttaat cgccttgcag cacatccccc tttcgccagc
     4501 tggcgtaata gcgaagaggc ccgcaccgat cgcccttccc aacagttgcg cagcctgaat
     4561 ggcgaatggn nnnnnnnnnn nnnnnnnnnn nnnnnnnnnn nnnnnnnnnn nnnnnnnnnn
     4621 nnnnnnnnnn nnnnnnnnnn nnnnnnnnnn nnnnnnnnnn nnnnnnnnnn nnnnnnnnnn
     4681 nnnnnnnnnn nnncnnnnnn nnnnnnnnnn nnnnnnnnnn nnnnnnnnnn nnnnnnnnnn
     4741 nnnnnnnnnn nnnnnnnnnn nnnnnnnnnn nnnnnnnnnn nnnnnannnn nnnnnnnnnn
     4801 nnnnnnnnnn nnnnnnnnnn nnnnnnnnnn nnnnnccttt gacgttggag tccacgttct
     4861 ttaatagtgg actcttgttc caaactggaa caacactcaa ccctatctcg gtctattctt
     4921 ttgatttata agggattttg ccgatttcgg cctattggtt aaaaaatgag ctgatttaac
     4981 aaaaatttaa cgcgaatttt aacaaaattc agggcgcaag ggctgctaaa ggaagcggaa
     5041 cacgtagaaa gccagtccgc agaaacggtg ctgaccccgg atgaatgtca gctactgggc
     5101 tatctggaca agggaaaacg caagcgcaaa gagaaagcag gtagcttgca gtgggcttac
     5161 atggcgatag ctagactggg cggttttatg gacagcaagc gaaccggaat tgccagctgg
     5221 ggcgccctct ggtaaggttg ggaagccctg caaagtaaac tggatggctt tcttgccgcc
     5281 aaggatctga tggcgcaggg gatcaagatc tgatcaagag acaggatgag gatcgtttcg
     5341 catgattgaa caagatggat tgcacgcagg ttctccggcc gcttgggtgg agaggctatt
     5401 cggctatgac tgggcacaac agacaatcgg ctgctctgat gccgccgtgt tccggctgtc
     5461 agcgcagggg cgcccggttc tttttgtcaa gaccgacctg tccggtgccc tgaatgaact
     5521 gcaggacgag gcagcgcggc tatcgtggct ggccacgacg ggcgttcctt gcgcagctgt
     5581 gctcgacgtt gtcactgaag cgggaaggga ctggctgcta ttgggcgaag tgccggggca
     5641 ggatctcctg tcatcccacc ttgctcctgc cgagaaagta tccatcatgg ctgatgcaat
     5701 gcggcggctg catacgcttg atccggctac ctgcccattc gaccaccaag cgaaacatcg
     5761 catcgagcga gcacgtactc ggatggaagc cggtcttgtc gatcaggatg atctggacga
     5821 agagcatcag gggctcgcgc cagccgaact gttcgccagg ctcaaggcgc gcatgcccga
     5881 cggcgaggat ctcgtcgtga cccatggcga tgcctgcttg ccgaatatca tggtggaaaa
     5941 tggccgcttt tctggattca tcgactgtgg ccggctgggt gtggcggacc gctatcagga
     6001 catagcgttg gctacccgtg atattgctga agagcttggc ggcgaatggg ctgaccgctt
     6061 cctcgtgctt tacggtatcg ccgctcccga ttcgcagcgc atcgccttct atcgccttct
     6121 tgacgagttc ttctgaattg aaaaaggaag agtatgagta ttcaacattt ccgtgtcgcc
     6181 cttattccct tttttgcggc attttgcctt cctgtttttg ctcacccaga aacgctggtg
     6241 aaagtaaaag atgctgaaga tcagttgggt gcacgagtgg gttacatcga actggatctc
     6301 aacagcggta agatccttga gagttttcgc cccgaagaac gttttccaat gatgagcact
     6361 tttaaagttc tgctatgtgg cgcggtatta tcccgtattg acgccgggca agagcaactc
     6421 ggtcgccgca tacactattc tcagaatgac ttggttgagt actcaccagt cacagaaaag
     6481 catcttacgg atggcatgac agtaagagaa ttatgcagtg ctgccataac catgagtgat
     6541 aacactgcgg ccaacttact tctgacaacg atcggaggac cgaaggagct aaccgctttt
     6601 ttgcacaaca tgggggatca tgtaactcgc cttgatcgtt gggaaccgga gctgaatgaa
     6661 gccataccaa acgacgagcg tgacaccacg atgcctgtag caatggcaac aacgttgcgc
     6721 aaactattaa ctggcgaact acttactcta gcttcccggc aacaattaat agactggatg
     6781 gaggcggata aagttgcagg accacttctg cgctcggccc ttccggctgg ctggtttatt
     6841 gctgataaat ctggagccgg tgagcgtggg tctcgcggta tcattgcagc actggggcca
     6901 gatggtaagc cctcccgtat cgtagttatc tacacgacgg ggagtcaggc aactatggat
     6961 gaacgaaata gacagatcgc tgagataggt gcctcactga ttaagcattg gtaactgtca
     7021 gaccaagttt actcatatat actttagatt gatttaaaac ttcattttta atttaaaagg
     7081 atctaggtga agatcctttt tgataatctc atgaccaaaa tcccttaacg tgagttttcg
     7141 ttccactgag cgtcagaccc cgtagaaaag atcaaaggat cttcttgaga tccttttttt
     7201 ctgcgcgtaa tctgctgctt gcaaacaaaa aaaccaccgc taccagcggt ggtttgtttg
     7261 ccggatcaag agctaccaac tctttttccg aaggtaactg gcttcagcag agcgcagata
     7321 ccaaatactg ttcttctagt gtagccgtag ttaggccacc acttcaagaa ctctgtagca
     7381 ccgcctacat acctcgctct gctaatcctg ttaccagtgg ctgctgccag tggcgataag
     7441 tcgtgtctta ccgggttgga ctcaagacga tagttaccgg ataaggcgca gcggtcgggc
     7501 tgaacggggg gttcgtgcac acagcccagc ttggagcgaa cgacctacac cgaactgaga
     7561 tacctacagc gtgagctatg agaaagcgcc acgcttcccg aagggagaaa ggcggacagg
     7621 tatccggtaa gcggcagggt cggaacagga gagcgcacga gggagcttcc agggggaaac
     7681 gcctggtatc tttatagtcc tgtcgggttt cgccacctct gacttgagcg tcgatttttg
     7741 tgatgctcgt caggggggcg gagcctatgg aaaaacgcca gcaacgcggc ctttttacgg
     7801 ttcctggcct tttgctggcc ttttgctcac atgttctttc ctgcgttatc ccctgattct
     7861 gtggataacc gtattaccgc ctttgagtga gctgataccg ctcgccgcag ccgaacgacc
     7921 gagcgcagcg agtcagtgag cgaggaagcg gaag
//
